>Addgene plasmid #58307 | pSEVA12TEC-B | addgene partial sequence | sequence record 102147 | K1
ATCCATCTTGTTCAATCATGCGAAACGATCCTCATCCTGTCTCTTGATCAGATCTTGATCCCCTGCGCCA
TCAGATCCTTGGCGGCAAGAAAGCCATCCAGTTTACTTTGCAGGGCTTCCCAACCTTACCAGAGGGCGCC
CCAGCTGGCAATTCCGGTTCGCTTGCTGTCCATAAAACCGCCCAGTCTAGCTATCGCCATGTAAGCCCAC
TGCAAGCTACCTGCTTTCTCTTTGCGCTTGCGTTTTCCCTTGTCCAGATAGCCCAGTAGCTGACATTCAT
CCGGGGTCAGCACCGTTTCTGCGGACTGGCTTTCTACGTGTTCCGCTTCCTTTAGCAGCCCTTGCGCCCT
GAGTGCTTGCGGCAGCGTGAGCTTCAAAAGCGCTCTGAAGTTCCTATACTTTCTAGAGAATAGGAACTTC
GAACTGCAGGTCGACTCAAGCCACTTTCTCTTTATTCAAAACTTGTTTTGAGTAACGATTCATTGACCGC
CAATACTCATGAACGGCTTGTAATTCTTCTAAAGAATAATCAAAAAGATTTACACGTTTTGCAAGCTTTA
ATTGGTTTAATAAATTGACTTCCAATAATTGAGAGTCATTTTTATTTAATTCATGGTTCAAAACATAGTT
TAATACTCGATTATAAACGCTTGCCGATAATTCGTTAATGATCTCTATTTCAAATGTTTTTTCATACGTA
ACTGCCATTAGAAAACCTCCTTAGCATGATTAAGATGTTTCTTCAACATCTCGCATGGTTGTTACCTCCT
TACCTCTGGTCTCCACACATTATACCTATAGGTTAGACTTTAAGTCAATACTCTTTTTCCCGGGTATAAA
CGCAGAAAGGCCCACCCGAA
