>Addgene plasmid #58307 | pSEVA12TEC-B | addgene partial sequence | sequence record 102148 | pTC14_F1 5'-cctactcaggagagcgttca-3'
CCCAGTCTTTCGACTGAGCCTTTCGTTTTATTTGATGCCTTTAATTAAGCACCGGTGGAGTGACGACCTT
CAGCACGTTCGTACTGTTCAACGATGGTGTAGTCTTCGTTGTGGGAGGTGATGTCCAGTTTGATGTCGGT
TTTGTAAGCACCCGGCAGCTGAACCGGTTTTTTAGCCATGTAGGTGGTTTTAACTTCAGCGTCGTAGTGA
CCACCGTCTTTCAGTTTCAGACGCATTTTGATTTCACCTTTCAGAGCACCGTCTTCCGGGTACATACGTT
CGGTGGAAGCTTCCCAACCCATGGTTTTTTTCTGCATAACCGGACCGTCGGACGGGAAGTTGGTACCACG
CAGTTTAACTTTGTAGATGAACTCACCGTCTTGCAGGGAGGAGTCCTGGGTAACGGTAACAACACCACCG
TCTTCGAAGTTCATAACACGTTCCCATTTGAAACCTTCCGGGAAGGACAGTTTCAGGTAGTCCGGGATGT
CAGCCGGGTGTTTAACGTAAGCTTTGGAACCGTACTGGAACTGCGGGGACAGGATGTCCCAAGCGAACGG
CAGCGGACCACCTTTGGTAACTTTCAGTTTAGCGGTCTGGGTACCTTCGTACGGACGACCTTCACCTTCA
CCTTCGATTTCGAACTCGTGACCGTTAACGGAACCTTCCATACGAACTTTGAAACGCATGAACTCTTTGA
TAACGTCTTCGGAGGAAGCCATCTAGTATTCACCACCTTTCTCTAGTAACATTTATTGTACAACACGAGC
CCATTTTTGTCAAATAAAATTTAAATTATATCAACGTTAATAAGACGTTGTCAATAAAATTATTTTGACA
AAATTCCTAGGTCTCTGATTTTATCGCACCACTCATTCCGTTTGGTCTTGGTGCCGGGCGTCTGGGCAAC
TTTATTAACGGTGAATTGTGGGGCCGCGTTGACCCGAACTTCCCGTTTGCCATGCTGTTCCC
