>Addgene plasmid #58307 | pSEVA12TEC-B | addgene partial sequence | sequence record 102149 | pBbA5c-3 5'-CGTTTTATTTGATGCCTGG-3'
TTAATTTTCGGTAGTACGTCGCTCGACTGATGCCTAATGCCTCCCACGGTTTCAGCGAACGTGCTGATGT
AGGAACTGCTGCGCGCTTAGATTTAGTTCCGCCCTTGCGACCGCGAGCGGCCTGTACAGCGGAAAATCCC
TCTGGTGAGAATTTCCTGTGTGTATATTTCGCAATGCTCTTGCCAATAGCCCGACATTCAGCCGGAGAAA
GCGGAACGGGAAGCGAAGCGTTGTACATTTCGACACGCTGGATAACGGCATCAAGCCATTGTGAGAATAC
AGGCCAGCCCTGACGAATCGCTCTGTAGGCCCATTTACGGACCTTTTCGAACAGATGGTAGTTTCGCCCC
AGCCCGTAATTTTTATCGACGCTACGGCGCGCTGAGGCGCTCAGATCCAGATAATCAGCCAGTTCGTCGA
GAGTGTAGGGTTCCTCGCGCCATTCCACTTCCTGCCATTCAGGGTGGCACGGATTTTTGCAGATCAGGCC
GCTGTAATTCACATCCGCGCCCAGTTTTTCACACAACGCACGCTCAATAGCGGCAGCGTATCTGAGCGCC
GAAGCCGATGCATCCGGCGCAGTTCTCACAGGAAGGGCGAGCGCGTAGAGCAGATGCGCGTGCCCGTTAC
GGGGATTTTTTACGGTGATGTTCGGGGCCGGACAATTCCGGTCGCTCCAGTCGATTGATGCCCCCGTCCG
GTCCACGTCAAAGGGAAGCCAGTACAGTGCATGTGGCTGGTTCTGCTGGATGAAACGGGCAAGAATGGCA
ATGTTTTTCGGCAGAATGCGAACGCCGTACGCGAAATCGTTAGTACAGTACGGTTTGTGCGGTAATTTTT
CACGGAAGCGTTGAAGTACGGCGCTCACGTTCACTTCTCACAGGGCTCGTTACTGACG
