>Addgene plasmid #58307 | pSEVA12TEC-B | addgene partial sequence | sequence record 102150 | RNAde-BB-3 5'-tacggacgaccttcaccttc-3'
ACGAACTTTGAAACGCATGAACTCTTTGATAACGTCTTCGGAGGAAGCCATCTAGTATTCACCACCTTTC
TCTAGTAACATTTATTGTACAACACGAGCCCATTTTTGTCAAATAAAATTTAAATTATATCAACGTTAAT
AAGACGTTGTCAATAAAATTATTTTGACAAAATTCCTAGGTCTCTGATTTTATCGCACCACTCATTCCGT
TTGGTCTTGGTGCCGGGCGTCTGGGCAACTTTATTAACGGTGAATTGTGGGGCCGCGTTGACCCGAACTT
CCCGTTTGCCATGCTGTTCCCTGGCTCCCGTACAGAAGATATTTTGCTGCTGCAAACCAACCCGCAGTGG
CAATCCATTTTCGACACTTACGGTGTGCTGCCGCGCCACCCATCACAGCTTTACGAGCTGCTGCTGGAAG
GTGTGGTGCTGTTTATTATCCTCAACCTGTATATTCGTAAACCACGCCCAATGGGAGCTGTCTCAGGTTT
GTTCCTGATTGGTTACGGCGCGTTTCGCATCATTGTTGAGTTTTTCCGCCAGCCCGACGCGCAGTTTACC
GGTGCCTGGGTGCAGTACATCAGCATGGGGCAAATTCTTTCCATCCCGATGATTGTCGCGGGTGTGATCA
TGATGGTCTGGGCATATCGTCGCAGCCCACAGCAACACGTTTCCTGAGGAACCGAATTCTTGACAGCTAG
CTCAGTCCTAGGTATAATGCTAGCGGATCTCGTCAGTAACGAGCCCTGTGAGAAGTGAACGTGAGCGCCG
TACTTCAACGCTTCCGTGAAAAATTACCGCACAAACCGTACTGTACTAACGATTTCGCGTACGGCGTTCG
CATTCTGCCGAAAAACATTGCCATTCTTGCCCGTTTCATCCAGCAGAACCAGCCACATGCACTGTACTGG
