[The description below was written by a language model from this plasmid's Addgene catalogue record.]
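Description:
pSEVA12TEC-B is a low-copy bacterial plasmid built on the modular SEVA (Standard European Vector Architecture) backbone and belongs to the GeneGuard biosafety plasmid system. It is propagated in E. coli under combined ampicillin and kanamycin selection. The kanamycin marker is recorded as part of the payload cassette, so ampicillin resistance presumably belongs to the vector backbone. The record does not name the plasmid's own origin of replication, and no feature table is available, so the exact layout of promoters and other regulatory parts is not documented here.

The insert is a synthetic "genomic cassette" that is meant to be moved into the host chromosome rather than act from the plasmid. It is designed to replace the thyA locus (ΔthyA), creating a thymidylate synthase deletion, while installing three elements. The first is repA driven by a ribosome binding site designated "RBS B". RepA is the replication initiator that supports a ColE2 conditional origin of replication (COR) in trans, and this RBS variant is set for low-copy maintenance. The second is Epsilon, the antitoxin of the Zeta/Epsilon toxin-antitoxin pair. The third is a kanamycin resistance gene flanked by FRT sites, which allows integrants to be selected and the marker later removed with FLP recombinase.

A strain carrying this cassette can host the companion plasmid pSEVAT7Z. By the system's logic, that plasmid depends on the host for replication initiation and antitoxin, and probably also for complementation of the thyA auxotrophy. This mutual dependency limits the plasmid's viability if it is transferred to other bacteria. The record notes that high expression from the cassette may slow host growth.
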