Addgene plasmid #58307: pSEVA12TEC-B
Purpose: GeneGuard genomic cassette: for constructing ΔthyA::RBS B repA, Epsilon, FRT-kanR-FRT (low-copy support for ColE2 COR). Will support pSEVAT7Z.
Depositing lab: Tom Ellis. Publication: GeneGuard: a Modular Plasmid System Designed for Biosafety. Wright O, Delmans M, Stan GB, Ellis T. ACS Synth Biol. 2014 May 13. 10.1021/sb500234s PubMed 24847673.
Backbone
  Vector backbone: SEVA
  Vector type: Bacterial Expression, Synthetic Biology
Growth in bacteria
  Bacterial resistance: Ampicillin and Kanamycin, 100 & 50 μg/mL
  Growth temperature: 37°C
  Growth strain: DH10B
  Growth instructions: Growth may be sluggish due to high expression levels of genomic cassette.
  Copy number: Low Copy
Gene/Insert
  Gene/Insert name: Genomic cassette
  Species: Synthetic
Resource information
  A portion of this plasmid was derived from a plasmid made by: Zeta/Epsilon. Toxin-Antitoxin parts. Part source: Dr. Urszula Zielenkiewicz (Dept of Microbial Biochemistry, Institute of Biochemistry and Biophysics of the Polish Academy of Sciences)
Terms and licenses: Academic/Nonprofit Terms; Industry Terms: Not Available to Industry
How to cite: pSEVA12TEC-B was a gift from Tom Ellis (Addgene plasmid # 58307 ; http://n2t.net/addgene:58307 ; RRID:Addgene_58307)
