LOCUS       Exported 8394 bp ds-DNA circular SYN 13-MAY-2021
DEFINITION  GeneGuard genomic cassette: for constructing Delta-thyA::RBS B repA,
            Epsilon, FRT-kanR-FRT (low-copy support for ColE2 COR). Will support
            pSEVAT7Z..
ACCESSION   .
VERSION     .
KEYWORDS    pSEVA12TEC-B
SOURCE      synthetic DNA construct
  ORGANISM  synthetic DNA construct
REFERENCE   1 (bases 1 to 8394)
  AUTHORS   Wright O, Delmans M, Stan GB, Ellis T
  TITLE     GeneGuard: a Modular Plasmid System Designed for Biosafety.
  JOURNAL   ACS Synth Biol. 2014 May 13.
  PUBMED    24847673
REFERENCE   2 (bases 1 to 8394)
  AUTHORS   .
  TITLE     Direct Submission
  JOURNAL   Exported May 13, 2021 from SnapGene Server 1.1.58
            http://www.snapgene.com
FEATURES             Location/Qualifiers
     source          1..8394
                     /organism="synthetic DNA construct"
                     /mol_type="other DNA"
     CDS             complement(5..682)
                     /codon_start=1
                     /product="monomeric derivative of DsRed (Campbell et al.,
                     2002)"
                     /label=mRFP1
                     /translation="MASSEDVIKEFMRFKVRMEGSVNGHEFEIEGEGEGRPYEGTQTAK
                     LKVTKGGPLPFAWDILSPQFQYGSKAYVKHPADIPDYLKLSFPEGFKWERVMNFEDGGV
                     VTVTQDSSLQDGEFIYKVKLRGTNFPSDGPVMQKKTMGWEASTERMYPEDGALKGEIKM
                     RLKLKDGGHYDAEVKTTYMAKKPVQLPGAYKTDIKLDITSHNEDYTIVEQYERAEGRHS
                     TGA"
     promoter        1321..1355
                     /label=J23119 promoter
                     /note="bacterial promoter (Registry of Standard Biological
                     Parts BBa_J23119)"
     terminator      2300..2371
                     /label=rrnB T1 terminator
                     /note="transcription terminator T1 from the E. coli rrnB
                     gene"
     terminator      2387..2414
                     /label=T7Te terminator
                     /note="phage T7 early transcription terminator"
     RBS             2483..2491
                     /label=Shine-Dalgarno sequence
                     /note="full consensus sequence for ribosome-binding sites
                     upstream of start codons in E. coli; complementary to a
                     region in the 3' end of the 16S rRNA (Chen et al., 1994)"
     RBS             2531..2539
                     /label=Shine-Dalgarno sequence
                     /note="full consensus sequence for ribosome-binding sites
                     upstream of start codons in E. coli; complementary to a
                     region in the 3' end of the 16S rRNA (Chen et al., 1994)"
     protein_bind    2834..2867
                     /label=FRT (minimal)
                     /bound_moiety="FLP recombinase from the Saccharomyces
                     cerevisiae 2u plasmid"
                     /note="supports FLP-mediated excision but not integration
                     (Turan and Bode, 2011)"
     CDS             3235..4029
                     /codon_start=1
                     /gene="aph(3')-II (or nptII)"
                     /product="aminoglycoside phosphotransferase from Tn5"
                     /label=NeoR/KanR
                     /note="confers resistance to neomycin, kanamycin, and G418
                     (Geneticin(R))"
                     /translation="MIEQDGLHAGSPAAWVERLFGYDWAQQTIGCSDAAVFRLSAQGRP
                     VLFVKTDLSGALNELQDEAARLSWLATTGVPCAAVLDVVTEAGRDWLLLGEVPGQDLLS
                     SHLAPAEKVSIMADAMRRLHTLDPATCPFDHQAKHRIERARTRMEAGLVDQDDLDEEHQ
                     GLAPAELFARLKARMPDGEDLVVTHGDACLPNIMVENGRFSGFIDCGRLGVADRYQDIA
                     LATRDIAEELGGEWADRFLVLYGIAAPDSQRIAFYRLLDEFF"
     primer_bind     complement(3289..3308)
                     /label=Neo-R
                     /note="Neomycin resistance gene, reverse primer"
     primer_bind     3899..3918
                     /label=Neo-F
                     /note="Neomycin resistance gene, forward primer"
     protein_bind    4042..4089
                     /label=FRT
                     /bound_moiety="FLP recombinase from the Saccharomyces
                     cerevisiae 2u plasmid"
                     /note="FLP-mediated recombination occurs in the 8-bp core
                     sequence TCTAGAAA (Turan and Bode, 2011)."
     terminator      4625..4719
                     /label=lambda t0 terminator
                     /note="transcription terminator from phage lambda"
     promoter        4792..4883
                     /gene="bla"
                     /label=AmpR promoter
     CDS             4884..5744
                     /codon_start=1
                     /gene="bla"
                     /product="beta-lactamase"
                     /label=AmpR
                     /note="confers resistance to ampicillin, carbenicillin, and
                     related antibiotics"
                     /translation="XXXXXXXXXXXXXXXXXXXXXXXXXXXXXXXXXXXXXXXXXXXXX
                     XXXXXXXXXXXXXXXXXXXXXXXXXXXXXXXXXXXXXXXXXXXXXXXXXXXXXXXXXXX
                     XXXXXXXXXXXXXXXXXXXXXXXXXXXXXXXXXXXXXXXXXXXXXXXXXXXXXXXXXXX
                     XXXXXXXXXXXXXXXXXXXXXXXXXXXXXXXXXXXXXXXXXXXXXXXXXXXXXXXXXXX
                     XXXXXXXXXXXXXXXXXXXXXXXXXXXXXXXXXXXXXXXXXXXXXXXXXXXXXXXXXXX
                     XXXXX"
     terminator      5748..5787
                     /label=fd terminator
                     /note="central terminator from bacteriophage fd (Otsuka and
                     Kunisawa, 1982)"
     oriT            5934..6042
                     /note="incP origin of transfer"
     CDS             complement(6103..7251)
                     /codon_start=1
                     /product="trans-acting replication protein that binds to
                     and activates oriV"
                     /label=trfA
                     /translation="MNRTFDRKAYRQELIDAGFSAEDAETIASRTVMRAPRETFQSVGS
                     IVQQATAKIERDSVQLAPPALPAPSAAVERSRRLEQEAAGLAKSMTIDTRGTMTTKKRK
                     TAGEDLAKQVSEAKQAALLKHTKQQIKEMQLSLFDIAPWPDTMRAMPNDTARSALFTTR
                     NKKIPREALQNKVIFHVNKDVKITYTGVELRADDDELVWQQVLEYAKRTPIGEPITFTF
                     YELCQDLGWSINGRYYTKAEECLSRLQATAMGFTSDRVGHLESVSLLHRFRVLDRGKKT
                     SRCQVLIDEEIVVLFAGDHYTKFIWEKYRKLSPTARRMFDYFSSHREPYPLKLETFRLM
                     CGSDSTRVKKWREQVGEACEELRGSGLVEHAWVNDDLVHCKR"
     rep_origin      7644..8175
                     /label=oriV
                     /note="incP origin of replication"
     terminator      8302..8388
                     /gene="Escherichia coli rrnB"
                     /label=rrnB T1 terminator
                     /note="transcription terminator T1 from the E. coli rrnB
                     gene"
ORIGIN
        1 ttaattaagc accggtggag tgacgacctt cagcacgttc gtactgttca acgatggtgt
       61 agtcttcgtt gtgggaggtg atgtccagtt tgatgtcggt tttgtaagca cccggcagct
      121 gaaccggttt tttagccatg taggtggttt taacttcagc gtcgtagtga ccaccgtctt
      181 tcagtttcag acgcattttg atttcacctt tcagagcacc gtcttccggg tacatacgtt
      241 cggtggaagc ttcccaaccc atggtttttt tctgcataac cggaccgtcg gacgggaagt
      301 tggtaccacg cagtttaact ttgtagatga actcaccgtc ttgcagggag gagtcctggg
      361 taacggtaac aacaccaccg tcttcgaagt tcataacacg ttcccatttg aaaccttccg
      421 ggaaggacag tttcaggtag tccgggatgt cagccgggtg tttaacgtaa gctttggaac
      481 cgtactggaa ctgcggggac aggatgtccc aagcgaacgg cagcggacca cctttggtaa
      541 ctttcagttt agcggtctgg gtaccttcgt acggacgacc ttcaccttca ccttcgattt
      601 cgaactcgtg accgttaacg gaaccttcca tacgaacttt gaaacgcatg aactctttga
      661 taacgtcttc ggaggaagcc atctagtatt caccaccttt ctctagtaac atttattgta
      721 caacacgagc ccatttttgt caaataaaat ttaaattata tcaacgttaa taagacgttg
      781 tcaataaaat tattttgaca aaattcctag gtctctgatt ttatcgcacc actcattccg
      841 tttggtcttg gtgccgggcg tctgggcaac tttattaacg gtgaattgtg gggccgcgtt
      901 gacccgaact tcccgtttgc catgctgttc cctggctccc gtacagaaga tattttgctg
      961 ctgcaaacca acccgcagtg gcaatccatt ttcgacactt acggtgtgct gccgcgccac
     1021 ccatcacagc tttacgagct gctgctggaa ggtgtggtgc tgtttattat cctcaacctg
     1081 tatattcgta aaccacgccc aatgggagct gtctcaggtt tgttcctgat tggttacggc
     1141 gcgtttcgca tcattgttga gtttttccgc cagcccgacg cgcagtttac cggtgcctgg
     1201 gtgcagtaca tcagcatggg gcaaattctt tccatcccga tgattgtcgc gggtgtgatc
     1261 atgatggtct gggcatatcg tcgcagccca cagcaacacg tttcctgagg aaccgaattc
     1321 ttgacagcta gctcagtcct aggtataatg ctagcggatc tcgtcagtaa cgagccctgt
     1381 gagaagtgaa cgtgagcgcc gtacttcaac gcttccgtga aaaattaccg cacaaaccgt
     1441 actgtactaa cgatttcgcg tacggcgttc gcattctgcc gaaaaacatt gccattcttg
     1501 cccgtttcat ccagcagaac cagccacatg cactgtactg gcttcccttt gacgtggacc
     1561 ggacgggggc atcaatcgac tggagcgacc ggaattgtcc ggccccgaac atcaccgtaa
     1621 aaaatccccg taacgggcac gcgcatctgc tctacgcgct cgcccttcct gtgagaactg
     1681 cgccggatgc atcggcttcg gcgctcagat acgctgccgc tattgagcgt gcgttgtgtg
     1741 aaaaactggg cgcggatgtg aattacagcg gcctgatctg caaaaatccg tgccaccctg
     1801 aatggcagga agtggaatgg cgcgaggaac cctacactct cgacgaactg gctgattatc
     1861 tggatctgag cgcctcagcg cgccgtagcg tcgataaaaa ttacgggctg gggcgaaact
     1921 accatctgtt cgaaaaggtc cgtaaatggg cctacagagc gattcgtcag ggctggcctg
     1981 tattctcaca atggcttgat gccgttatcc agcgtgtcga aatgtacaac gcttcgcttc
     2041 ccgttccgct ttctccggct gaatgtcggg ctattggcaa gagcattgcg aaatatacac
     2101 acaggaaatt ctcaccagag ggattttccg ctgtacaggc cgctcgcggt cgcaagggcg
     2161 gaactaaatc taagcgcgca gcagttccta catcagcacg ttcgctgaaa ccgtgggagg
     2221 cattaggcat cagtcgagcg acgtactacc gaaaattaaa atgtgaccca gacctcgcaa
     2281 aataaggatc tccaggcatc aaataaaacg aaaggctcag tcgaaagact gggcctttcg
     2341 ttttatctgt tgtttgtcgg tgaacgctct ctactagagt cacactggct caccttcggg
     2401 tgggcctttc tgcgtttata cccgggaaaa agagtattga cttaaagtct aacctatagg
     2461 tataatgtgt ggagaccaga ggtaaggagg taacaaccat gcgagtgttg aagaaacatc
     2521 ttaatcatgc taaggaggtt ttctaatggc agttacgtat gaaaaaacat ttgaaataga
     2581 gatcattaac gaattatcgg caagcgttta taatcgagta ttaaactatg ttttgaacca
     2641 tgaattaaat aaaaatgact ctcaattatt ggaagtcaat ttattaaacc aattaaagct
     2701 tgcaaaacgt gtaaatcttt ttgattattc tttagaagaa ttacaagccg ttcatgagta
     2761 ttggcggtca atgaatcgtt actcaaaaca agttttgaat aaagagaaag tggcttgagt
     2821 cgacctgcag ttcgaagttc ctattctcta gaaagtatag gaacttcaga gcgcttttga
     2881 agctcacgct gccgcaagca ctcagggcgc aagggctgct aaaggaagcg gaacacgtag
     2941 aaagccagtc cgcagaaacg gtgctgaccc cggatgaatg tcagctactg ggctatctgg
     3001 acaagggaaa acgcaagcgc aaagagaaag caggtagctt gcagtgggct tacatggcga
     3061 tagctagact gggcggtttt atggacagca agcgaaccgg aattgccagc tggggcgccc
     3121 tctggtaagg ttgggaagcc ctgcaaagta aactggatgg ctttcttgcc gccaaggatc
     3181 tgatggcgca ggggatcaag atctgatcaa gagacaggat gaggatcgtt tcgcatgatt
     3241 gaacaagatg gattgcacgc aggttctccg gccgcttggg tggagaggct attcggctat
     3301 gactgggcac aacagacaat cggctgctct gatgccgccg tgttccggct gtcagcgcag
     3361 gggcgcccgg ttctttttgt caagaccgac ctgtccggtg ccctgaatga actgcaggac
     3421 gaggcagcgc ggctatcgtg gctggccacg acgggcgttc cttgcgcagc tgtgctcgac
     3481 gttgtcactg aagcgggaag ggactggctg ctattgggcg aagtgccggg gcaggatctc
     3541 ctgtcatctc accttgctcc tgccgagaaa gtatccatca tggctgatgc aatgcggcgg
     3601 ctgcatacgc ttgatccggc tacctgccca ttcgaccacc aagcgaaaca tcgcatcgag
     3661 cgagcacgta ctcggatgga agccggtctt gtcgatcagg atgatctgga cgaagagcat
     3721 caggggctcg cgccagccga actgttcgcc aggctcaagg cgcgtatgcc cgacggcgag
     3781 gatctcgtcg tgacccatgg cgatgcctgc ttgccgaata tcatggtgga aaatggccgc
     3841 ttttctggat tcatcgactg tggccggctg ggtgtggcgg accgctatca ggacatagcg
     3901 ttggctaccc gtgatattgc tgaagagctt ggcggcgaat gggctgaccg cttcctcgtg
     3961 ctttacggta tcgccgctcc cgattcgcag cgcatcgcct tctatcgcct tcttgacgag
     4021 ttcttctaat aaggggatct tgaagttcct attccgaagt tcctattctc tagaaagtat
     4081 aggaacttcg aagcagctcc agcctacagc atgcaaagcg ccggtggcta tctaattacg
     4141 aaacatcctg ccagagccga cgccagtgtg cgtcggtttt tttaccctcc gttaaattct
     4201 tcgagacgcc ttcccgaaat tttgcaacgt cctgcaacgg cgtaaatagt ccggaagatg
     4261 cgccgaagaa atagaaactg gccctcgtct ttttttctcc tcgctccata ctgccggcat
     4321 gaaaacacaa cgtggttata cgctgattga aacgctggtc gcgatgctga ttttggtcat
     4381 gctaagcgca agtggactct atggctggca atactggcag cagtcgcaac ggctatggca
     4441 aaccgccagc caggcgcggg actatttgct ctatttacgt gaagatgcca actggcataa
     4501 ccgcgaccac agtatcagcg ttatcaggga ggggacgtta tggtgccttg tgagttccgc
     4561 tgctggggcc aatacctgtc atggcagttc accattggtc tttgtgccac gctgactagt
     4621 cttggactcc tgttgataga tccagtaatg acctcagaac tccatctgga tttgttcaga
     4681 acgctcggtt gccgccgggc gttttttatt ggtgagaatc caggggtccc caataattac
     4741 gatttaaatt agtagcccgc ctaatgagcg ggcttttttt taattcccct atttgtttat
     4801 ttttctaaat acattcaaat atgtatccgc tcatgagaca ataaccctga taaatgcttc
     4861 aataatattg aaaaaggaag agtatgagca ttcagcattt tcgtgtggcg ctgattccgt
     4921 tttttgcggc gttttgcctg ccggtgtttg cgcatccgga aaccctggtg aaagtgaaag
     4981 atgcggaaga tcaactgggt gcgcgcgtgg gctatattga actggatctg aacagcggca
     5041 aaattctgga atcttttcgt ccggaagaac gttttccgat gatgagcacc tttaaagtgc
     5101 tgctgtgcgg tgcggttctg agccgtgtgg atgcgggcca ggaacaactg ggccgtcgta
     5161 ttcattatag ccagaacgat ctggtggaat atagcccggt gaccgaaaaa catctgaccg
     5221 atggcatgac cgtgcgtgaa ctgtgcagcg cggcgattac catgagcgat aacaccgcgg
     5281 cgaacctgct gctgacgacc attggcggtc cgaaagaact gaccgcgttt ctgcataaca
     5341 tgggcgatca tgtgacccgt ctggatcgtt gggaaccgga actgaacgaa gcgattccga
     5401 acgatgaacg tgataccacc atgccggcag caatggcgac caccctgcgt aaactgctga
     5461 cgggtgagct gctgaccctg gcaagccgcc agcaactgat tgattggatg gaagcggata
     5521 aagtggcggg tccgctgctg cgtagcgcgc tgccggctgg ctggtttatt gcggataaaa
     5581 gcggtgcggg cgaacgtggc agccgtggca ttattgcggc gctgggcccg gatggtaaac
     5641 cgagccgtat tgtggtgatt tataccaccg gcagccaggc gacgatggat gaacgtaacc
     5701 gtcagattgc ggaaattggc gcgagcctga ttaaacattg gnnnnnnnnn nnnnnnnnnn
     5761 nnnnnnnnnn nnnnnnnnnn nnnnnnncga cccttgtcct tttccgctgc ataaccctgc
     5821 ttcggggtca ttatagcgat tttttcggta tatccatcct ttttcgcacg atatacagga
     5881 ttttgccaaa gggttcgtgt agactttcct tggtgtatcc aacggcgtca gccgggcagg
     5941 ataggtgaag taggcccacc cgcgagcggg tgttccttct tcactgtccc ttattcgcac
     6001 ctggcggtgc tcaacgggaa tcctgctctg cgaggctggc cgtaggccgg ccgcgatgca
     6061 ggtggctgct gaacccccag ccggaactga ccccacaagg ccctagcgtt tgcaatgcac
     6121 caggtcatca ttgacccagg cgtgttccac caggccgctg cctcgcaact cttcgcaggc
     6181 ttcgccgacc tgctcgcgcc acttcttcac gcgggtggaa tccgatccgc acatgaggcg
     6241 gaaggtttcc agcttgagcg ggtacggctc ccggtgcgag ctgaaatagt cgaacatccg
     6301 tcgggccgtc ggcgacagct tgcggtactt ctcccatatg aatttcgtgt agtggtcgcc
     6361 agcaaacagc acgacgattt cctcgtcgat caggacctgg caacgggacg ttttcttgcc
     6421 acggtccagg acgcggaagc ggtgcagcag cgacaccgat tccaggtgcc caacgcggtc
     6481 ggacgtgaag cccatcgccg tcgcctgtag gcgcgacagg cattcctcgg ccttcgtgta
     6541 ataccggcca ttgatcgacc agcccaggtc ctggcaaagc tcgtagaacg tgaaggtgat
     6601 cggctcgccg ataggggtgc gcttcgcgta ctccaacacc tgctgccaca ccagttcgtc
     6661 atcgtcggcc cgcagctcga cgccggtgta ggtgatcttc acgtccttgt tgacgtggaa
     6721 aatgaccttg ttttgcagcg cctcgcgcgg gattttcttg ttgcgcgtgg tgaacagggc
     6781 agagcgggcc gtgtcgtttg gcatcgctcg catcgtgtcc ggccacggcg caatatcgaa
     6841 caaggaaagc tgcatttcct tgatctgctg cttcgtgtgt ttcagcaacg cggcctgctt
     6901 ggcttcgctg acctgttttg ccaggtcctc gccggcggtt tttcgcttct tggtcgtcat
     6961 agttcctcgc gtgtcgatgg tcatcgactt cgccaaacct gccgcctcct gttcgagacg
     7021 acgcgaacgc tccacggcgg ccgatggcgc gggcagggca gggggagcca gttgcacgct
     7081 gtcgcgctcg atcttggccg tagcttgctg gactatcgag ccgacggact ggaaggtttc
     7141 gcggggcgca cgcatgacgg tgcggcttgc gatggtttcg gcatcctcgg cggaaaaccc
     7201 cgcgtcgatc agttcttgcc tgtatgcctt ccggtcaaac gtccgattca ttcaccctcc
     7261 ttgcgggatt gccccggaat taattccccg gatcgatccg tcgatcttga tcccctgcgc
     7321 catcagatcc ttggcggcaa gaaagccatc cagtttactt tgcagggctt cccaacctta
     7381 ccagagggcg ccccagctgg caattccggt tcgcttgctg tccataaaac cgcccagtct
     7441 agctatcgcc atgtaagccc actgcaagct acctgctttc tctttgcgct tgcgttttcc
     7501 cttgtccaga tagcccagta gctgacattc atccggggtc agcaccgttt ctgcggactg
     7561 gctttctacg tggctgccat ttttggggtg aggccgttcg cggccgaggg gcgcagcccc
     7621 tggggggatg ggaggcccgc gttagcgggc cgggagggtt cgagaagggg gggcaccccc
     7681 cttcggcgtg cgcggtcacg cgcacagggc gcagccctgg ttaaaaacaa ggtttataaa
     7741 tattggttta aaagcaggtt aaaagacagg ttagcggtgg ccgaaaaacg ggcggaaacc
     7801 cttgcaaatg ctggattttc tgcctgtgga cagcccctca aatgtcaata ggtgcgcccc
     7861 tcatctgtca gcactctgcc cctcaagtgt caaggatcgc gcccctcatc tgtcagtagt
     7921 cgcgcccctc aagtgtcaat accgcagggc acttatcccc aggcttgtcc acatcatctg
     7981 tgggaaactc gcgtaaaatc aggcgttttc gccgatttgc gaggctggcc agctccacgt
     8041 cgccggccga aatcgagcct gcccctcatc tgtcaacgcc gcgccgggtg agtcggcccc
     8101 tcaagtgtca acgtccgccc ctcatctgtc agtgagggcc aagttttccg cgaggtatcc
     8161 acaacgccgg cggccctaca tggctctgct gtagtgagtg ggttgcgctc cggcagcggt
     8221 cctgatcccc cgcagaaaaa aaggatctca agaagatcct ttgatctttt ctacggcgcg
     8281 cccagctgtc tagggcggcg gatttgtcct actcaggaga gcgttcaccg acaaacaaca
     8341 gataaaacga aaggcccagt ctttcgactg agcctttcgt tttatttgat gcct
//
